Addgene plasmid #22899: pME18S-3HA-mULK2(K39T)
Depositing lab: Masaaki Muramatsu. Depositing organization: Institute of Science Tokyo. Publication: Mouse ULK2, a novel member of the UNC-51-like protein kinases: unique features of functional domains. Yan J, Kuroyanagi H, Tomemori T, Okazaki N, Asato K, Matsuda Y, Suzuki Y, Ohshima Y, Mitani S, Masuho Y, Shirasawa T, Muramatsu M. Oncogene. 1999 Oct 21. 18(43):5850-9. 10.1038/sj.onc.1202988 PubMed 10557072.
Backbone
  Vector backbone: pME18s
  Backbone size w/o insert (bp): 3400
  Vector type: Mammalian Expression
Growth in bacteria
  Bacterial resistance: Ampicillin, 100 μg/mL
  Growth temperature: 37°C
  Growth strain: DH5alpha
  Copy number: High Copy
Gene/Insert
  Gene/Insert name: UNC-51-like kinase 2 (alt name: ULK2)
  Species: M. musculus (mouse)
  Insert size (bp): 3500
  Mutation: changed Lysine 39 to Threonine
  GenBank ID: AB019577
  Entrez Gene: Ulk2 (a.k.a. RP23-278F12.5, A830085I22Rik, AU015340, Unc51.2, mKIAA0623)
  Tag / fusion protein: 3xHA (N terminal on backbone)
  Cloning method: Restriction Enzyme; 5′ cloning site XhoI (destroyed during cloning); 3′ cloning site NotI (not destroyed)
  Sequencing primers: 5′ N/A
Terms and licenses: Academic/Nonprofit Terms; Industry Terms: Not Available to Industry
How to cite: pME18S-3HA-mULK2(K39T) was a gift from Masaaki Muramatsu (Addgene plasmid # 22899 ; http://n2t.net/addgene:22899 ; RRID:Addgene_22899)
