[The description below was written by a language model from this plasmid's Addgene catalogue record.]
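Description:
pME18S-3HA-mULK2(K39T) is a mammalian expression plasmid built on the pME18S backbone (about 3.4 kb without insert). It is propagated in E. coli as a high-copy plasmid under ampicillin selection. The record does not list the promoter, polyadenylation signal or origin of replication, and no feature table is provided. pME18S-type vectors are generally known to drive expression from the SRα hybrid promoter, but this is not confirmed by the fields given. No mammalian selection marker is stated, so the plasmid is best regarded as a transient-transfection expression construct.

The payload is an approximately 3.5 kb mouse cDNA encoding UNC-51-like kinase 2 (ULK2), a serine/threonine kinase related to C. elegans UNC-51. It was inserted by restriction cloning between an XhoI site, which was destroyed in the process, and a NotI site, which remains intact. A triple haemagglutinin (3xHA) epitope tag supplied by the backbone is fused to the N terminus of the protein, allowing detection and immunoprecipitation with anti-HA antibodies.

The insert carries a lysine-to-threonine substitution at residue 39. The record does not describe its functional consequence. A lysine at this position in the N-terminal kinase domain is typically the conserved ATP-binding residue, and mutating it is a standard way to generate a catalytically inactive kinase. The construct would therefore most plausibly serve as a kinase-deficient control or comparison alongside tagged wild-type ULK2, in studies of the protein's phosphorylation activity and functional domains in mammalian cells.
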