>Addgene plasmid #22899 | pME18S-3HA-mULK2(K39T) | addgene partial sequence | sequence record 30494 | 22899 with SV40pro-F
CAGAGTAGTGAGGAGGCTTTTTTGGAGGCCTAGGCTTTTGCAAAAAGCTCCTCGATCGAGGGGCTCGCAT
CTCTCCTTCACGCGCCCGCCGCCCTACCTGAGGCCGCCATCCACGCCGGTTGAGTCGCGTTCTGCCGCCT
CCCGCCTGTGGTGCCTCCTGAACTGCGTCCGCCGTCTAGGTAAGTTTAAAGCTCAGGTCGAGACCGGGCC
TTTGTCCGGCGCTCCCTTGGAGCCTACCTAGACTCAGCCGGCTCTCCACGCTTTGCCTGACCCTGCTTGC
TCAACTCTACGTCTTTGTTTCGTTTTCTGTTCTGCGCCGTTACAGATCCAAGCTCTGAAAAACCAGAAAG
TTAACTGGTAAGTTTAGTCTTTTTGTCTTTTATTTCAGGTCCCGGATCCGGTGGTGGTGCAAATCAAAGA
ACTGCTCCTCAGTGGATGTTGCCTTTACTTCTAGGCCTGTACGGAAGTGTTACTTCTGCTCTAAAAGCTG
CGGAATTGCCATGGCATACCCTTATGACGTACCAGATTACGCGGGATATCCCTACGATGTCCCCGATTAC
GCGCGTTATCCATATGACGTCCCGGACTATGCCGAATTCCTCGACTCTAGACAATTGGCCATGGAGGTGG
TGGGCGACTTCGAGTACTGCAAGCGGGACCTCGTGGGACACGGGGCCTTCGCTGTGGTCTTCCGGGGGCG
GCACCGCCAGAAAACTGATTGGGAGGTGGCTATTACTAGTATTAATAAAAAGAACTTGTCAAAATCACAA
ATTCTGCTTGGAAAGGAAATAAAAATCTTAAAGGAGCTTCAGCATGAAAACATCGTAGCGCTCTATGATG
TTCAGGAATTGCCCAACTCTGTCTTTCTGGTGATGGAGTATTGCAATGGTGG
